Addgene plasmid #100915: spoTD297A_NS1
Purpose: expresses spoTD297A (from native promoter) from the NS1 site in the S. elongatus PCC7942 genome
Depositing lab: Erin O'Shea. Depositing organization: Harvard University. Publication: ppGpp Controls Global Gene Expression in Light and in Darkness in S. elongatus. Puszynska AM, O'Shea EK. Cell Rep. 2017 Dec 12;21(11):3155-3165. doi: 10.1016/j.celrep.2017.11.067. PubMed 29241543.
Backbone
  Vector backbone: pAM1303
  Backbone size w/o insert (bp): 5700
  Total vector size (bp): 9000
  Vector type: Cyanobacteria cloning vector
Growth in bacteria
  Bacterial resistance: Spectinomycin and Streptomycin, 50 & 50 μg/mL
  Growth temperature: 37°C
  Growth strain: DH5alpha
  Copy number: Unknown
Gene/Insert
  Gene/Insert name: synpcc7942_1377 (spoT)
  Species: S. elongatus PCC7942
  Insert size (bp): 3140
  Mutation: Changed D 297 to A
  Cloning method: Gibson Cloning
  Sequencing primers: 5′ -; 3′ -
Terms and licenses: Academic/Nonprofit Terms; Industry Terms: Not Available to Industry
How to cite: spoTD297A_NS1 was a gift from Erin O'Shea (Addgene plasmid # 100915 ; http://n2t.net/addgene:100915 ; RRID:Addgene_100915)
