[The description below was written by a language model from this plasmid's Addgene catalogue record and pLannotate feature annotations shown in this document.]
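Description:
spoTD297A_NS1 is a cyanobacterial integration vector built on the pAM1303 backbone (about 5.7 kb, roughly 9 kb in total) that places a mutant copy of spoT at neutral site 1 (NS1) of the Synechococcus elongatus PCC 7942 chromosome. It is propagated in E. coli through a ColE1/pMB1-type origin. A pBR322 bom (basis of mobility) region and a short rop remnant are also annotated, consistent with a pBR322-derived backbone. Selection is with spectinomycin and streptomycin, conferred by an aadA (SmR) aminoglycoside adenylyltransferase gene. Fragments of an integron integrase, a gentamicin acetyltransferase and qacE surround it, which suggests the marker derives from an integron-type resistance cassette, and it is bracketed by pUC-type polylinker remnants. Only a partial β-lactamase sequence is detected, and ampicillin is not listed as a selection.

The roughly 3.1 kb insert, assembled by Gibson cloning, carries synpcc7942_1377 (spoT) from S. elongatus with an aspartate-to-alanine substitution at residue 297. It is expressed from its native promoter, which presumably lies in the sequence upstream of the annotated 2.3 kb coding region. SpoT-family enzymes control levels of ppGpp, the stringent-response alarmone, by degrading it and in some cases synthesising it; the record does not say which activity the D297A change affects. The NS1 homology arms expected to drive double-crossover recombination into the genome are not annotated in the feature table. The hit to a nucleoside diphosphate kinase next to the insert is a homology-based call, and its origin cannot be determined from the record. The construct is intended for expressing this spoT variant from a neutral chromosomal locus, in work on ppGpp-dependent gene regulation in S. elongatus.
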