Features (pLannotate 1.2.2; 12 found; start..end, strand, type, name):
    102..141     -  CDS            rop (fragment): Rop protein, which maintains plasmids at low copy number; rop
    297..740     -  CDS            ndkC-1: NDKC_DICDI - Also known as gip17, ndkB. Experimental evidence at protein level: Swiss-Prot protein existence level 1. Major role in the synthesis of nucleoside triphosphates other than ATP. From Dictyostelium discoideum (Slime mold).
   1585..3861    +  CDS            spoT: SPOT_SYNY3 - Protein inferred from homology: Swiss-Prot protein existence level 3. In eubacteria ppGpp (guanosine 3'-diphosphate 5'-diphosphate) is a mediator of the stringent response that coordinates a variety of cellular activities in response to changes in nutritional abundance. This enzyme catalyzes the degradation of ppGpp into GDP. It may also be capable of catalyzing the synthesis of ppGpp (By similarity). From Synechocystis sp. (strain PCC 6803 / Kazusa).
   4180..4205    -  misc_feature   MCS (fragment): pUC18/19 multiple cloning site
   4334..4906    -  CDS            int (fragment) (sequence partly withheld): INT2_ECOLX - Protein inferred from homology: Swiss-Prot protein existence level 3. Putative integrase believed to be involved in the insertion of antibiotic resistance genes into plasmids and transposons. From Escherichia coli.
   4992..5048    +  CDS            GmR (fragment): gentamycin acetyltransferase; aacC1; confers resistance to gentamycin
   5055..5846    +  CDS            SmR: aminoglycoside adenylyltransferase (Murphy, 1985); aadA; confers resistance to spectinomycin and streptomycin
   6010..6099    +  CDS            qacE (fragment): QACE_ECOLX - Protein inferred from homology: Swiss-Prot protein existence level 3. Multidrug exporter. Is implicated for the resistance to bacteriocidal quaternary ammonium compounds. From Escherichia coli.
   6236..6261    -  misc_feature   MCS (fragment): pUC18/19 multiple cloning site
   7276..7828    +  CDS            bla(M) (fragment): β-lactamase lacking the signal sequence; bla(M); allows cytosolic expression of β-lactamase
   8000..8588    +  rep_origin     ori: high-copy-number ColE1/pMB1/pBR322/pUC origin of replication
   8774..8914    -  misc_feature   bom: basis of mobility region from pBR322
>Addgene plasmid #100915 | spoTD297A_NS1 | addgene full sequence | sequence record 196975 | Addgene NGS Result
CCCCGACACCCGCCAACACCCGCTGACGCGCCCTGACGGGCTTGTCTGCTCCCGGCATCCGCTTACAGAC
AAGCTGTGACCGTCTCCGGGAGCTGCATGTGTCAGAGGTTTTCACCGTCATCACCGAAACGCGCGAGGCA
GGATCGATCCGGCAGCCGGCGGAGCGCTGCTTTCTTGGCAAGCGGTCGCCAGCCCCAACGCCAGGGCTGC
CAGCCCGAAACAGCGGGGCAAGGCAGCTTGGAAGGGCGATCGCAGCACGGGCATGGCAATGTCTCTCTGA
AGGAATGCAGACCTTATTCGTACAGCCAGGGTTGAATCGTGGGGGTCCAATCACTTAGCTCTGCTGGGCT
AAACCAGAGAGCAATTTCCTGTTGTGCTGTTTCGATTGCATCCGAGCCATGGATGATGTTGCGGCCAATA
TTGACACCAAAATCACCACGGATGGTGCCCGGTTCTGCCGTCAGCGGATTGGTAGCGCCGATCAACTTGC
GAGCAGCCGCCACAACGCCTTCGCCTTCCAAGACGATCGCCACGATCGGCCCAGAGGTGATGAACTCGAC
GAGGCCATTGAAGAAGGGGCGCTCGCGGTGGACAGCATAGTGCTGTTCGGCCAGCTCGCGACTGGGCTTC
AGCTGCTTTAGGCCCACCAGTTTGAAGCCTTTTTGCTCAAAGCGGCCGATGATCGTACCGACCAAACCCC
GCTGAACGCCATCGGGCTTGATGGCAATAAATGTGCGTTCCACAGACATCTAGATAGTCCTCAAGACGAG
GCAAGCATTGAGCTTGCCTTCCTATGGTTCGGGATCACTGGGATTCTTGACAAGCGATCGCGGTCACATC
GCTATCTCTTAGGACTTCGCAGCGGGCGAGTCGGATTGACCCGGTAGGGATTTCGCCAGATCAATGCCCG
TGGTTTGTTTCAGCTTCTCCAGCAAGCTAGCGATTTGGGTAGCGCTGCCTTCCCCTTCGCCAATCACAGT
GATCGACTCCACGTCGATATCTGGCACGGTGCCTGAAAGCGTGACGAGCAGGGACTCGACCCCTGCTATC
CGTGACATTTTGGTCAACAGTCATGACCTCTTGAATTGGTAGAGCGCTTTGCAAGCTCAGACCAGGACCT
GTGTAGCGGAGCCGCACCACAAACCGATCGCTCAAGGGTTTCAAGGGGGTTGTGCTGAGTGACGAGCCAC
CGCCAGCCGGCACGGTCGGCAGTGGAATACTGGACTGGGCCCAAGCGGTCGAAGCTGACAGTGCGGCTAA
CACGCCAGCGATCGCGACTGCAGATTTGCGCATCATTTCCATCCATCGCCTTTCGCACAGCTAGCTTGCC
ATTTTCCCACCAGGAATCAAGACCTAGGTTTGCCGTTTGCACCAAGAATGACTGGATTCAGACCCAGAAT
CTTGCGATTCAGTCCACTAGCATTCCTGTCACCCCCCTGACTCACAGGAAATTAACGGTTAAGATCGGTG
CACAACTGCCGAGCTTCCCAATGAACTGCTGCAGTTGCACCAGCCAAAAGGGGAGCGATCGCACGTTCGA
TGCCGTCAGCCGGTTTGCCGGCAGTCCCTTTCTCCGCTGATGCCATGAACGTCGCTGCCCCAGCCGCCAA
TTTCCCTTCAACCTTTGCTGTTGAGTTACCGGCTTGGCTTGAGCAAAGTCTCAGCCACGAGGAACAGCAG
AGTGAGGAGTCGCCTGACGGCAGTGATCACTGTCTAATTGCCCGCGCTTTTCGCTTCGCCTATTCCCTAC
ATGAAGGGCAATACCGCGCCTCGGGCGAGCCCTACATTGCCCATCCTGTAGCTGTTGCTGGGCTGCTCCG
CGATCTGGGTGGCAGTGCTGCAGTGATCTGTGCGGGTTTTCTCCACGATGTTGTCGAAGACACTGAAGTC
ACACCCGAGGAGATTGAAGAGCGCTTTGGTGCGGAAGTTCGTCAGCTCGTTGAAGGCGTGACCAAGCTTT
CGAAGTTCAACTTCTCGAGCAAAACTGAACAGCAGGCTGAGAATTTTCGGCGCATGTTTTTGGCCATGGC
CCAGGACATCCGCGTCATTTTAGTCAAATTGGCCGATCGCCTCCACAACATGCGGACGTTGGAGCATCTT
GCCTCCACAAAGCAGAAGCGGATCGCTAAAGAAACGATGGATATCTTTGCGCCGCTGGCCAATCGATTGG
GCATTGGTCGTGTTAAGTGGGAGCTGGAAGATCTCTCATTCAAATATTTGGATGCAGAGCAATATCGCTC
AATCCAAGGCCACGTCGCTGAAAAACGAGCCGATCGTGAGGCGCGGCTAGAGCAATCGGTACAGATTCTG
CGCGATCGCTTATCACAAATTGGAATTGAGCCCGTTGATGTCAGCGGTCGTCCCAAGCACCTCTACAGCA
TCTATCGCAAGATGCAGATGCAGCAGAAGGAGTTCCACGAAATTTTTGCTGTAGCAGCGCTGCGGATTAT
CGTCAATAGCAATGATGAATGCTATCGAGCACTTGCTGTTGTTCACGATGCCTTTCGACCGATTCCAGGT
CGCTTTAAAGACTATATCGGTCTGCCTAAGCCCAATCGCTATCAATCCCTTCACACGACGGTGATTGGCC
TTTCAGGTCGTCCCCTAGAAATTCAAATTCGGACGCTGGAAATGCACCGAATTGCTGAATACGGGATCGC
TGCCCACTGGAAATACAAGGAAAGCGGCGGCTCAGCTGGGAAATTTTCGACCGAAGACGAGAAGTTTACT
TGGCTGCGTCAGTTGCTGGAATGGCAACACGATCTCAAAGATGCCAAGGAGTATCTGGAGAATATTAAAG
ACAACCTGTTTGATGAGGATGTTTACGTCTTCACTCCCGGCGGCGATGTGATTGCCTTAGCCCAGCGATC
GACACCGGTTGACTTTGCCTATCGCATTCACACCGAAGTGGGGAACCGTTGTGCAGGTGCAAAGGTTAAT
GGCCGGATAGTACCGCTGGAGACTCGCCTCAATAACGGCGATATCGTCGAGATTCTGACCCAAAAAAATG
CTCGTCCTAGTTTGGACTGGCTCAATTTTGTTGTTACTTCAGCGGCCAAAAACCGGATTCGTCAGTGGTA
TAAACGTAGCCATCGCGATGAAAACATTGCACGCGGCCGCGAAATGCTGGAGAAAGAGCTGGGCAAGCCC
GGCTTTGAAGCGCTGCTGAAATCGGAGCCGATGCAAAAGGTTGCGGAGCGCTGCAACTACCCCAGTCCCG
ATGACCTGCTGGCGGCGATCGGCTACGGCGAAATGACCATTACTTTGGTGGTCAATCGCATCCGTGATGC
TGTGCGATCGCAGCAACCGGCACTGCTGGAAGGCACAGACACAGCGCTCTCGGATGCGGATCTAGCTGCG
ACGCTCAGCCAAGCCACCCAGCGCCACGATGCCCAGCGCCCGGTTAGCCGATCGCCGATTATTGGTGTTG
AAGGGCTGGTGTATCGGTTGGCGGGCTGTTGTAATCCTCTGCCTGGCGAATCAATTCTGGCAGTAGTTTC
GCGGGGTAACCATGGCATTGCAGTCCATCGCCAGAGCTGCCCAAACGTGGAAGGGATTGCGGGCGATCGC
TTAATTCCGGTGTGCTGGAATCCGGACGAAGTCAAAGCACCTCGGCCACAGACCTATCCGGTCAATGTTC
AGATCACCGTGCTCGATCGCGTTGGCGTTTTACGCGATATCCTGACCCGCCTCAGCGATAACAACATCAA
CGTCCGCAATGCGCAAGTGAAAACGACCCCAGGCAAGCCAGCGATTATCGATCTCTGTATCGATCTTGCT
AGTGCAGATCAGCTGGGACGGACGTTTTCTCAAATCCGCCAGATGAGCGATGTGCTGCATATCCGGCGGC
TGTCAAGCGGCAGCGATGATGAGCTGTGATCACTCAGCTATCCAACTGATGCTGATAAATACCGCCTACA
GGCACTTATTGCGCTGCAGGAGTTAGCAATTGAGCCGCGATCGCCGCTAGTTTTTGGGCCGCACCGGCCT
CACCGCGAACCGCTCTGAGTTCCGCTTGCATGGCCGACAGTTTCTCTGGGTTCTGGAGATAGTCGAGAGC
GATCGCGGCAATATCCTCGGGATAGTATTCGCCGATCAACTCGGGCACGATCGCCCGCTTCGCCCAAATA
TTCGGCCAAGCCAGCAGACCCACTTTGCGCAGCGCCAAGGTATTAATCATGCATGCCTGCAGGTCGACTC
TAGAGCTTTATGCTTGTAAACCGTTTTGTGAAAAAATTTTTAAAATAAAAAAGGGGACCTCTAGGGTCCC
CAATTAATTAGTAATATAATCTATTAAAGGTCATTCAAAAGGTCATCCACCGGATCAATTCCCCTGCTCG
CGCAGGCTGGGTGCCAAGCTCTCGGGTAACATCAAGGCCCGATCCTTGGAGCCCTTGCCCTCCCGCACGA
TGATCGT
[255 nt withheld, positions 4418-4672]
CGTGGAGACCGAAACCTTGCGCTCGTTCGCCAGCCAGGACAGAAATGCCTCGACTTCGCTGCTGCCCAAG
GTTGCCGGGTGACGCACACCGTGGAAACGGATGAAGGCACGAACCCAGTGGACATAAGCCTGTTCGGTTC
GTAAGCTGTAATGCAAGTAGCGTATGCGCTCACGCAACTGGTCCAGAACCTTGACCGAACGCAGCGGTGG
TAACGGCGCAGTGGCGGTTTTCATGGCTTGTTATGACTGTTTTTTTGGGGTACAGTCTATGCCTCGGGCA
TCCAAGCAGCAAGCGCGTTACGCCGTGGGTCGATGTTTGATGTTATGGAGCAGCAACGATGTTACGCAGC
AGGGCAGTCGCCCTAAAACAAAGTTAAACATCATGAGGGAAGCGGTGATCGCCGAAGTATCGACTCAACT
ATCAGAGGTAGTTGGCGTCATCGAGCGCCATCTCGAACCGACGTTGCTGGCCGTACATTTGTACGGCTCC
GCAGTGGATGGCGGCCTGAAGCCACACAGTGATATTGATTTGCTGGTTACGGTGACCGTAAGGCTTGATG
AAACAACGCGGCGAGCTTTGATCAACGACCTTTTGGAAACTTCGGCTTCCCCTGGAGAGAGCGAGATTCT
CCGCGCTGTAGAAGTCACCATTGTTGTGCACGACGACATCATTCCGTGGCGTTATCCAGCTAAGCGCGAA
CTGCAATTTGGAGAATGGCAGCGCAATGACATTCTTGCAGGTATCTTCGAGCCAGCCACGATCGACATTG
ATCTGGCTATCTTGCTGACAAAAGCAAGAGAACATAGCGTTGCCTTGGTAGGTCCAGCGGCGGAGGAACT
CTTTGATCCGGTTCCTGAACAGGATCTATTTGAGGCGCTAAATGAAACCTTAACGCTATGGAACTCGCCG
CCCGACTGGGCTGGCGATGAGCGAAATGTAGTGCTTACGTTGTCCCGCATTTGGTACAGCGCAGTAACCG
GCAAAATCGCGCCGAAGGATGTCGCTGCCGACTGGGCAATGGAGCGCCTGCCGGCCCAGTATCAGCCCGT
CATACTTGAAGCTAGACAGGCTTATCTTGGACAAGAAGAAGATCGCTTGGCCTCGCGCGCAGATCAGTTG
GAAGAATTTGTCCACTACGTGAAAGGCGAGATCACCAAGGTAGTCGGCAAATAATGTCTAACAATTCGTT
CAAGCCGACGCCGCTTCGCGGCGCGGCTTAACTCAAGCGTTAGATGCACTAAGCACATAATTGCTCACAG
CCAAACTATCAGGTCAAGTCTGCTTTTATTATTTTTAAGCGTGCATAATAAGCCCTACACAAATTGGGAG
ATATATCATGAAAGGCTGGCTTTTTCTTGTTATCGCAATAGTTGGCGAAGTAATCGCAACATCCGCATTA
AAATCTAGCGAGGGCTTTACTAAGCTGATCCGGTGGATGACCTTTTGAATGACCTTTAATAGATTATATT
ACTAATTAATTGGGGACCCTAGAGGTCCCCTTTTTTATTTTAAAAATTTTTTCACAAAACGGTTTACAAG
CATACTAGAGGATCGGCGGCCGCGGATCCCCGGGTACCGAGCTCGAATTTCGAGCTTCTGGAGCAGGAAG
ATGTCGCGGGCATTAGCACCAGCGGTCTGCCAAGCCTCCGCCAGCCGTTGGGTCCCTTCCGCTTGAGCTT
TTCCATCTTCGACGATACGGGCGGCGGCCCCCCGCGCTTCCGCGATCGCCCGTTTACAAGCTGCCTCAGC
TGGGGCGATCACATCGGCTTGAAGTTGCTGCTGCACCTGTTTGATCCGCTCCTGCTGCACAGGGAGTTCT
GCTTGGCTACGAGCGACTTCGGTAGCAATGTCCGCTTCAGCTTCGGCCACCACCGCTTCGCGCCGCGTCA
ACGCATCCTGAATCCGGCGCTCGGCCTCGGCTTGGGCGATCGCTACATCGCGATCGATCCGACGCAGGGC
CGTGATCTTGTCATTTTCGGCCGTTTGGATCGCAGAGGCAGCCTGGGCATCGGCTTCAGCAATTCGGGCA
TCTCGCTGCAGATCAGCCCGCTGCTTGCGTCCACTAGCCGAGAGATAACCGACCTCATCGGAAATGTTCT
GGACTTGCAGCGTATCGAGGACTAGACCCAGCTGCTCAAGGTCATCCTCCGCCTCTTCCAGCAGACTTTT
GGCAAAGGCAATTTTGTCCTCGTTGATCTGCTCCGGCGTGAGGCTGGCTAAAACACCACGCAAGTTGCCT
TCGAGGGTCTCCTTGGCAATTTGCTCGATTTCCTTACGGTTTTTGCCAAGCAGCCGCTCGATCGCGTTGT
GGATGGTCGGTTCTTCCCCAGCAATCTTGATATTGGCAACGCCTTCAACAGTCAGGGGAATGCCGCCCTT
GGAGAAGGCATTGGAAACGCGCAACTCAATGATCATGTTGGTCAGATCCATGCGGAGCGCTTTTTCCAGC
AGAGGTACCCGCAGGCTGCTGCCGCCCTTGACCAAGCGATAGCCAACTCGGCGGCCATCACTACTGCGGC
GACTACTGCCAGCAAAGATCAAAATTTCACTGGGTTGGCAGATGTAGTAGAGATTGCGCAGGACTAAGCT
GCCAGCCCCGGCGACTCACCAGTCACAGAAAAGCATCTTACGGATGGCATGACAGTAAGAGAATTATGCA
GTGCTGCCATAACCATGAGTGATAACACTGCGGCCAACTTACTTCTGACAACGATCGGAGGACCGAAGGA
GCTAACCGCTTTTTTGCACAACATGGGGGATCATGTAACTCGCCTTGATCGTTGGGAACCGGAGCTGAAT
GAAGCCATACCAAACGACGAGCGTGACACCACGATGCCTGCAGCAATGGCAACAACGTTGCGCAAACTAT
TAACTGGCGAACTACTTACTCTAGCTTCCCGGCAACAATTAATAGACTGGATGGAGGCGGATAAAGTTGC
AGGACCACTTCTGCGCTCGGCCCTTCCGGCTGGCTGGTTTATTGCTGATAAATCTGGAGCCGGTGAGCGT
GGGTCTCGCGGTATCATTGCAGCACTGGGGCCAGATGGTAAGCCCTCCCGTATCGTAGTTATCTACACGA
CGGGGAGTCAGGCAACTATGGATGAACGAAATAGACAGATCGCTGAGATAGGTGCCTCACTGATTAAGCA
TTGGTAACTGTCAGACCAAGTTTACTCATATATACTTTAGATTGATTTAAAACTTCATTTTTAATTTAAA
AGGATCTAGGTGAAGATCCTTTTTGATAATCTCATGACCAAAATCCCTTAACGTGAGTTTTCGTTCCACT
GAGCGTCAGACCCCGTAGAAAAGATCAAAGGATCTTCTTGAGATCCTTTTTTTCTGCGCGTAATCTGCTG
CTTGCAAACAAAAAAACCACCGCTACCAGCGGTGGTTTGTTTGCCGGATCAAGAGCTACCAACTCTTTTT
CCGAAGGTAACTGGCTTCAGCAGAGCGCAGATACCAAATACTGTCCTTCTAGTGTAGCCGTAGTTAGGCC
ACCACTTCAAGAACTCTGTAGCACCGCCTACATACCTCGCTCTGCTAATCCTGTTACCAGTGGCTGCTGC
CAGTGGCGATAAGTCGTGTCTTACCGGGTTGGACTCAAGACGATAGTTACCGGATAAGGCGCAGCGGTCG
GGCTGAACGGGGGGTTCGTGCACACAGCCCAGCTTGGAGCGAACGACCTACACCGAACTGAGATACCTAC
AGCGTGAGCTATGAGAAAGCGCCACGCTTCCCGAAGGGAGAAAGGCGGACAGGTATCCGGTAAGCGGCAG
GGTCGGAACAGGAGAGCGCACGAGGGAGCTTCCAGGGGGAAACGCCTGGTATCTTTATAGTCCTGTCGGG
TTTCGCCACCTCTGACTTGAGCGTCGATTTTTGTGATGCTCGTCAGGGGGGCGGAGCCTATGGAAAAACG
CCAGCAACGCGGCCTTTTTACGGTTCCTGGCCTTTTGCTGGCCTTTTGCTCACATGTTCTTTCCTGCGTT
ATCCCCTGATTCTGTGGATAACCGTATTACCGCCTTTGAGTGAGCTGATACCGCTCGCCGCAGCCGAACG
ACCGAGCGCAGCGAGTCAGTGAGCGAGGAAGCGGAAGAGCGCCTGATGCGGTATTTTCTCCTTACGCATC
TGTGCGGTATTTCACACCGCATATGGTGCACTCTCAGTACAATCTGCTCTGATGCCGCATAGTTAAGCCA
GTATACACTCCGCTATCGCTACGTGACTGGGTCATGGCTGCG
