>Addgene plasmid #100915 | spoTD297A_NS1 | depositor partial sequence | sequence record 192637 | spoTD297A_NS1 sequence 3140 bps
CCCCTGCTATCCGTGACATTTTGGTCAACAGTCATGACCTCTTGAATTGGTAGAGCGCTTTGCAAGCTCA
GACCAGGACCTGTGTAGCGGAGCCGCACCACAAACCGATCGCTCAAGGGTTTCAAGGGGGTTGTGCTGAG
TGACGAGCCACCGCCAGCCGGCACGGTCGGCAGTGGAATACTGGACTGGGCCCAAGCGGTCGAAGCTGAC
AGTGCGGCTAACACGCCAGCGATCGCGACTGCAGATTTGCGCATCATTTCCATCCATCGCCTTTCGCACA
GCTAGCTTGCCATTTTCCCACCAGGAATCAAGACCTAGGTTTGCCGTTTGCACCAAGAATGACTGGATTC
AGACCCAGAATCTTGCGATTCAGTCCACTAGCATTCCTGTCACCCCCCTGACTCACAGGAAATTAACGGT
TAAGATCGGTGCACAACTGCCGAGCTTCCCAATGAACTGCTGCAGTTGCACCAGCCAAAAGGGGAGCGAT
CGCACGTTCGATGCCGTCAGCCGGTTTGCCGGCAGTCCCTTTCTCCGCTGATGCCATGAACGTCGCTGCC
CCAGCCGCCAATTTCCCTTCAACCTTTGCTGTTGAGTTACCGGCTTGGCTTGAGCAAAGTCTCAGCCACG
AGGAACAGCAGAGTGAGGAGTCGCCTGACGGCAGTGATCACTGTCTAATTGCCCGCGCTTTTCGCTTCGC
CTATTCCCTACATGAAGGGCAATACCGCGCCTCGGGCGAGCCCTACATTGCCCATCCTGTAGCTGTTGCT
GGGCTGCTCCGCGATCTGGGTGGCAGTGCTGCAGTGATCTGTGCGGGTTTTCTCCACGATGTTGTCGAAG
ACACTGAAGTCACACCCGAGGAGATTGAAGAGCGCTTTGGTGCGGAAGTTCGTCAGCTCGTTGAAGGCGT
GACCAAGCTTTCGAAGTTCAACTTCTCGAGCAAAACTGAACAGCAGGCTGAGAATTTTCGGCGCATGTTT
TTGGCCATGGCCCAGGACATCCGCGTCATTTTAGTCAAATTGGCCGATCGCCTCCACAACATGCGGACGT
TGGAGCATCTTGCCTCCACAAAGCAGAAGCGGATCGCTAAAGAAACGATGGATATCTTTGCGCCGCTGGC
CAATCGATTGGGCATTGGTCGTGTTAAGTGGGAGCTGGAAGATCTCTCATTCAAATATTTGGATGCAGAG
CAATATCGCTCAATCCAAGGCCACGTCGCTGAAAAACGAGCCGATCGTGAGGCGCGGCTAGAGCAATCGG
TACAGATTCTGCGCGATCGCTTATCACAAATTGGAATTGAGCCCGTTGATGTCAGCGGTCGTCCCAAGCA
CCTCTACAGCATCTATCGCAAGATGCAGATGCAGCAGAAGGAGTTCCACGAAATTTTTGCTGTAGCAGCG
CTGCGGATTATCGTCAATAGCAATGATGAATGCTATCGAGCACTTGCTGTTGTTCACGATGCCTTTCGAC
CGATTCCAGGTCGCTTTAAAGACTATATCGGTCTGCCTAAGCCCAATCGCTATCAATCCCTTCACACGAC
GGTGATTGGCCTTTCAGGTCGTCCCCTAGAAATTCAAATTCGGACGCTGGAAATGCACCGAATTGCTGAA
TACGGGATCGCTGCCCACTGGAAATACAAGGAAAGCGGCGGCTCAGCTGGGAAATTTTCGACCGAAGACG
AGAAGTTTACTTGGCTGCGTCAGTTGCTGGAATGGCAACACGATCTCAAAGATGCCAAGGAGTATCTGGA
GAATATTAAAGACAACCTGTTTGATGAGGATGTTTACGTCTTCACTCCCGGCGGCGATGTGATTGCCTTA
GCCCAGCGATCGACACCGGTTGACTTTGCCTATCGCATTCACACCGAAGTGGGGAACCGTTGTGCAGGTG
CAAAGGTTAATGGCCGGATAGTACCGCTGGAGACTCGCCTCAATAACGGCGATATCGTCGAGATTCTGAC
CCAAAAAAATGCTCGTCCTAGTTTGGACTGGCTCAATTTTGTTGTTACTTCAGCGGCCAAAAACCGGATT
CGTCAGTGGTATAAACGTAGCCATCGCGATGAAAACATTGCACGCGGCCGCGAAATGCTGGAGAAAGAGC
TGGGCAAGCCCGGCTTTGAAGCGCTGCTGAAATCGGAGCCGATGCAAAAGGTTGCGGAGCGCTGCAACTA
CCCCAGTCCCGATGACCTGCTGGCGGCGATCGGCTACGGCGAAATGACCATTACTTTGGTGGTCAATCGC
ATCCGTGATGCTGTGCGATCGCAGCAACCGGCACTGCTGGAAGGCACAGACACAGCGCTCTCGGATGCGG
ATCTAGCTGCGACGCTCAGCCAAGCCACCCAGCGCCACGATGCCCAGCGCCCGGTTAGCCGATCGCCGAT
TATTGGTGTTGAAGGGCTGGTGTATCGGTTGGCGGGCTGTTGTAATCCTCTGCCTGGCGAATCAATTCTG
GCAGTAGTTTCGCGGGGTAACCATGGCATTGCAGTCCATCGCCAGAGCTGCCCAAACGTGGAAGGGATTG
CGGGCGATCGCTTAATTCCGGTGTGCTGGAATCCGGACGAAGTCAAAGCACCTCGGCCACAGACCTATCC
GGTCAATGTTCAGATCACCGTGCTCGATCGCGTTGGCGTTTTACGCGATATCCTGACCCGCCTCAGCGAT
AACAACATCAACGTCCGCAATGCGCAAGTGAAAACGACCCCAGGCAAGCCAGCGATTATCGATCTCTGTA
TCGATCTTGCTAGTGCAGATCAGCTGGGACGGACGTTTTCTCAAATCCGCCAGATGAGCGATGTGCTGCA
TATCCGGCGGCTGTCAAGCGGCAGCGATGATGAGCTGTGATCACTCAGCTATCCAACTGATGCTGATAAA
TACCGCCTACAGGCACTTATTGCGCTGCAGGAGTTAGCAATTGAGCCGCGATCGCCGCTAGTTTTTGGGC
CGCACCGGCCTCACCGCGAACCGCTCTGAGTTCCGCTTGCATGGCCGACAGTTTCTCTGGGTTCTGGAGA
TAGTCGAGAGCGATCGCGGCAATATCCTCGGGATAGTATTCGCCGATCAACTCGGGCACGATCGCCCGCT
TCGCCCAAATATTCGGCCAAGCCAGCAGACCCACTTTGCGCAGCGCCAAGGTATTAATCA
